Addgene plasmid #196853: pBactin-AcGFP-Cdk5rap2-CTD
Purpose: Expression of the centrosome targeting carboxy-terminal domain (CTD) of Cdk5rap2 fused to AcGFP. Used to displace endogenous Cdk5rap2 from centrosomes.
Depositing lab: Frank Bradke. Publication: Centrosomal microtubule nucleation regulates radial migration of projection neurons independently of polarization in the developing brain. Vinopal S, Dupraz S, Alfadil E, Pietralla T, Bendre S, Stiess M, Falk S, Camargo Ortega G, Maghelli N, Tolic IM, Smejkal J, Gotz M, Bradke F. Neuron. 2023 Apr 19;111(8):1241-1263.e16. doi: 10.1016/j.neuron.2023.01.020. Epub 2023 Feb 15. PubMed 36796357.
Backbone
  Vector backbone: pBeta-actin-AcGFP-CI
  Backbone size w/o insert (bp): 6748
  Vector type: Mammalian Expression
Growth in bacteria
  Bacterial resistance: Ampicillin, 100 μg/mL
  Growth temperature: 37°C
  Growth strain: DH5alpha
  Copy number: High Copy
Gene/Insert
  Gene/Insert name: AcGFP-Cdk5rap2-CTD
  Species: R. norvegicus (rat)
  Insert size (bp): 517
  Mutation: None (wt)
  Entrez Gene: Cdk5rap2
  Promoter: Chicken bactin (plus Chicken bactin intron)
  Cloning method: Restriction Enzyme; 5′ cloning site BglII (not destroyed); 3′ cloning site SalI (not destroyed)
  Sequencing primers: 5′ pCAG forward (5'-GCAACGTGCTGGTTATTGTG-3'); 3′ SV40pA-R (5'-GAAATTTGTGATGCTATTGC-3')
Resource information
  A portion of this plasmid was derived from a plasmid made by: pBeta-actin [Kapitein et al. , 2010]
Terms and licenses: Academic/Nonprofit Terms; Industry Terms: Not Available to Industry
How to cite: pBactin-AcGFP-Cdk5rap2-CTD was a gift from Frank Bradke (Addgene plasmid # 196853 ; http://n2t.net/addgene:196853 ; RRID:Addgene_196853)
