[The description below was written by a language model from this plasmid's Addgene catalogue record and pLannotate feature annotations shown in this document.]
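Description:
pBactin-AcGFP-Cdk5rap2-CTD is a mammalian expression plasmid built on the pBeta-actin-AcGFP-CI backbone, with a sequenced length of about 7.3 kb. It is propagated in E. coli through a high-copy ColE1/pUC-type origin and selected with ampicillin via the β-lactamase gene and its native promoter. The feature table shows no mammalian selection marker, so the plasmid appears suited to transient expression. Short fragments of lacI, lacZα, rop and the pBR322 bom region, along with a lac promoter/operator, are also annotated. These look like remnants of earlier cloning vectors and are not functional parts of the expression unit.

The payload is driven by the chicken β-actin promoter, which spans the numbering origin of the sequence. It is followed by an intron that the catalogue lists as the chicken β-actin intron and the annotation software identifies as a chimeric chicken β-actin/rabbit β-globin intron. An intron in this position generally improves transcript processing and expression. Downstream lies the AcGFP1 coding sequence, a constitutively green fluorescent protein from Aequorea coerulescens. It is placed directly upstream of a roughly 520 bp wild-type fragment of rat Cdk5rap2 encoding its centrosome-targeting carboxy-terminal domain, which was cloned between retained BglII and SalI sites. This yields an N-terminally AcGFP-tagged CTD. A residual stretch of multiple cloning site and an SV40 polyadenylation signal terminate the transcript.

According to the record, the fusion is expressed to displace endogenous Cdk5rap2 from centrosomes, acting as a dominant-negative competitor whose localisation can be followed by green fluorescence. The associated study concerns centrosomal microtubule nucleation and the radial migration of projection neurons in the developing brain.
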