Features (pLannotate 1.2.2; 17 found; start..end, strand, type, name):
    237..1206    +  intron         chimeric intron: chimera between introns from chicken β-actin and rabbit β-globin
   1269..1985    +  CDS            AcGFP1: AcGFP1 is a basic (constitutively fluorescent) green fluorescent protein, derived from Aequorea coerulescens.
   1983..2504    +  CDS            Cdk5rap2 (fragment): CK5P2_RAT - Experimental evidence at protein level: Swiss-Prot protein existence level 1. Potential regulator of CDK5 activity via its interaction with CDK5R1. Negative regulator of centriole disengagement (licensing) which maintains centriole engagement and cohesion. Involved in regulation of mitotic spindle orientation (By similarity). Plays a role in the spindle checkpoint activation by acting as a transcriptional regulator of both BUBR1 and MAD2 promoter. Required for the recruitment of AKAP9 to centrosomes (By similarity). Plays a role in neurogenesis. Contrary to higher mammalian ortholo
   2507..2534    +  misc_feature   MCS (fragment): multiple cloning site
   2553..2638    +  CDS            large T antigen (fragment): large T antigen from SV40 (simian virus 40)
   2661..2795    +  polyA_signal   SV40 poly(A) signal: SV40 polyadenylation signal
   2833..2849    -  protein_bind   lac operator: The lac repressor binds to the lac operator to inhibit transcription in E. coli. This inhibition can be relieved by adding lactose or isopropyl-β-D-thiogalactopyranoside (IPTG). lac repressor encoded by lacI
   2857..2887    -  promoter       lac promoter: promoter for the E. coli lac operon
   2902..2923    -  protein_bind   CAP binding site: CAP binding activates transcription in the presence of cAMP. E. coli catabolite activator protein
   2936..3028    -  CDS            lacI (fragment): lac repressor; lacI; The lac repressor binds to the lac operator to inhibit transcription in E. coli. This inhibition can be relieved by adding lactose or isopropyl-β-D-thiogalactopyranoside (IPTG).
   3211..3799    -  rep_origin     ori: high-copy-number ColE1/pMB1/pBR322/pUC origin of replication
   3970..4830    -  CDS            AmpR: β-lactamase; bla; confers resistance to ampicillin, carbenicillin, and related antibiotics
   4831..4935    -  promoter       AmpR promoter: bla
   5030..5065    +  CDS            rop (fragment): Rop protein, which maintains plasmids at low copy number; rop
   5167..5266    +  misc_feature   bom (fragment): basis of mobility region from pBR322
   5272..5426    -  CDS            lacZα (fragment): LacZα fragment of β-galactosidase; lacZ fragment
   7226..236     +  promoter       chicken β-actin promoter (across the origin): No description available
>Addgene plasmid #196853 | pBactin-AcGFP-Cdk5rap2-CTD | addgene full sequence | sequence record 390738 | Addgene NGS Result
CCCCCCCTCCCCACCCCCAATTTTGTATTTATTTATTTTTTAATTATTTTGTGCAGCGATGGGGGCGGGG
GGGGGGGGGGCGCGCGCCAGGCGGGGCGGGGCGGGGCGRGGGGCGGGGCGGGGCGAGGCGGAGAGGTGCG
GCGGCAGCCAATCAGAGCGGCGCGCTCCGAAAGTTTCCTTTTATGGCGAGGCGGCGGCGGCGGCGGCCCT
ATAAAAAGCGAAGCGCGCGGCGGGCGGGAGTCGCTGCGCGCTGCCTTCGCCCCGTGCCCCGCTCCGCCGC
CGCCTCGCGCCGCCCGCCCCGGCTCTGACTGACCGCGTTACTCCCACAGGTGAGCGGGCGGGACGGCCCT
TCTCCTCCGGGCTGTAATTAGCGCTTGGTTTAATGACGGCTCGTTTCTTTTCTGTGGCTGCGTGAAAGCC
TTAAAGGGCTCCGGGAGGGCCCTTTGTGCGGGGGGGAGCGGCTCGGGGGGTGCGTGCGTGTGTGTGTGCG
TGGGGAGCGCCGCGTGCGGCTCCGCGCTGCCCGGCGGCTGTGAGCGCTGCGGGCGCGGCGCGGGGCTTTG
TGCGCTCCGCAGTGTGCGCGAGGGGAGCGCGGCCGGGGGCGGTGCCCCGCGGTGCGGGGGGGGCTGCGAG
GGGAACAAAGGCTGCGTGCGGGGTGTGTGCGKGGGGGGGTGAGCAGGGGGTGTGGGCGCGGCGGTCGGGC
TGTAACCCCCCCCTGCACCCCCCTCCCCGAGTTGCTGAGCACGGCCCGGCTTCGGGTGCGGGGCTCCGTG
CGGGGCGTGGCGCGGGGCTCGCCGTGCCGGGCGGGGGGTGGCGGCAGGTGGGGGTGCCGGGCGGGGCGGG
GCCGCCTCGGGCCGGGGAGGGCTCGGGGGAGGGGCGCGGCGGCCCCCGGAGCGCCGGCGGCTGTCGAGGC
GCGGCGAGCCGCAGCCATTGCCTTTTATGGTAATCGTGCGAGAGGGCGCAGGGACTTCCTTTGTCCCAAA
TCTGTGCGGAGCCGAAATCTGGGAGGCGCCGCCGCACCCCCTCTAGCGGGCGCGGGGCGAAGCGGTGCGG
CGCCGGCAGGAAGGAAATGGGCGGGGAGGGCCTTCGTGCGTCGCCGCGCCGCCGTCCCCTTCTCCATCTC
CAGCCTCGGGGCTGTCCGCAGGGGGACGGCTGCCTTCGGGGGGGACGGGGCAGGGCGGGGTTCGGCTTCT
GGCGTGTGACCGGCGGGGTTTATATCTTCCCTTCTCTGTTCCTCCGCAGCCCCCAAGCTAGCGCTACCGG
TCGCCACCATGGTGAGCAAGGGCGCCGAGCTGTTCACCGGCATCGTGCCCATCCTGATCGAGCTGAATGG
CGATGTGAATGGCCACAAGTTCAGCGTGAGCGGCGAGGGCGAGGGCGATGCCACCTACGGCAAGCTGACC
CTGAAGTTCATCTGCACCACCGGCAAGCTGCCTGTGCCCTGGCCCACCCTGGTGACCACCCTGAGCTACG
GCGTGCAGTGCTTCTCACGCTACCCCGATCACATGAAGCAGCACGACTTCTTCAAGAGCGCCATGCCTGA
GGGCTACATCCAGGAGCGCACCATCTTCTTCGAGGATGACGGCAACTACAAGTCGCGCGCCGAGGTGAAG
TTCGAGGGCGATACCCTGGTGAATCGCATCGAGCTGACCGGCACCGATTTCAAGGAGGATGGCAACATCC
TGGGCAATAAGATGGAGTACAACTACAACGCCCACAATGTGTACATCATGACCGACAAGGCCAAGAATGG
CATCAAGGTGAACTTCAAGATCCGCCACAACATCGAGGATGGCAGCGTGCAGCTGGCCGACCACTACCAG
CAGAATACCCCCATCGGCGATGGCCCTGTGCTGCTGCCCGATAACCACTACCTGTCCACCCAGAGCGCCC
TGTCCAAGGACCCCAACGAGAAGCGCGATCACATGATCTACTTCGGCTTCGTGACCGCCGCCGCCATCAC
CCACGGCATGGATGAGCTGTACAAGTCCGGACTCAGATCTCACATGCTGTGCCTGATTGAGGACTATGAT
GCCCTCTATAAGCAGATCAGCTGGGGCCAGACACTGCTTGCCAAGATGGATATTCAAACCCAAGAGGCTC
TGAGCCCCACAAGTCAGAAGCTGGGACCAAAGGCTTCATTCTCTGTGCCTCTGAGCAAGTTTCTCTCCAG
CATGAACACAGCCAAGCTGATCCTGGAAAAAGCCTCCAGGTTGCTGAAGCTCTTCTGGAGGGTCTCTGTC
CCCACCAACGGCCAGTGTTCCCTTCACTGTGACCAGATTGGAGAAATGAAGGCAGAGATCACCAAACTAC
ACAAAAAATTGTTTGAACAAGAAAAGAAGCTGCAGAACACAGCAAAACTTCTGCAGCAGAGCAAGCACCA
GGAGAAAATCATCTTTGATCAGTTGGTCATCACCCACCAAGTCCTTCGGAAAGCCAGGGGAAACCTGGAG
CTCAGGCCTAGAGCTGCCCATCCAGGAACATCCAGTCCCAGCAGACCGGGCTCATGAGTCGACGGTACCG
CGGGCCCGGGATCCACCGGATCTAGATAAGTAATGATCATAATCAGCCATATCACATCTGTAGAGGTTTT
ACTTGCTTTAAAAAACCTCCCACACCTCCCCCTGAACCTGAAACATAAAATGAATGCAATTGTTGTTGTT
AACTTGTTTATTGCAGCTTATAATGGTTACAAATAAAGCAATAGCATCACAAATTTCACAAATAAAGCAT
TTTTTTCACTGCATTCTAGTTGTGGTTTGTCCAAACTCATCAATGTATCTTATCATGTCTGGATCAATTC
GTAATCATGTCATAGCTGTTTCCTGTGTGAAATTGTTATCCGCTCACAATTCCACACAACATACGAGCCG
GAAGCATAAAGTGTAAAGCCTGGGGTGCCTAATGAGTGAGCTAACTCACATTAATTGCGTTGCGCTCACT
GCCCGCTTTCCAGTCGGGAAACCTGTCGTGCCAGCTGCATTAATGAATCGGCCAACGCGCGGGGAGAGGC
GGTTTGCGTATTGGGCGCTCTTCCGCTTCCTCGCTCACTGACTCGCTGCGCTCGGTCGTTCGGCTGCGGC
GAGCGGTATCAGCTCACTCAAAGGCGGTAATACGGTTATCCACAGAATCAGGGGATAACGCAGGAAAGAA
CATGTGAGCAAAAGGCCAGCAAAAGGCCAGGAACCGTAAAAAGGCCGCGTTGCTGGCGTTTTTCCATAGG
CTCCGCCCCCCTGACGAGCATCACAAAAATCGACGCTCAAGTCAGAGGTGGCGAAACCCGACAGGACTAT
AAAGATACCAGGCGTTTCCCCCTGGAAGCTCCCTCGTGCGCTCTCCTGTTCCGACCCTGCCGCTTACCGG
ATACCTGTCCGCCTTTCTCCCTTCGGGAAGCGTGGCGCTTTCTCATAGCTCACGCTGTAGGTATCTCAGT
TCGGTGTAGGTCGTTCGCTCCAAGCTGGGCTGTGTGCACGAACCCCCCGTTCAGCCCGACCGCTGCGCCT
TATCCGGTAACTATCGTCTTGAGTCCAACCCGGTAAGACACGACTTATCGCCACTGGCAGCAGCCACTGG
TAACAGGATTAGCAGAGCGAGGTATGTAGGCGGTGCTACAGAGTTCTTGAAGTGGTGGCCTAACTACGGC
TACACTAGAAGAACAGTATTTGGTATCTGCGCTCTGCTGAAGCCAGTTACCTTCGGAAAAAGAGTTGGTA
GCTCTTGATCCGGCAAACAAACCACCGCTGGTAGCGGTGGTTTTTTTGTTTGCAAGCAGCAGATTACGCG
CAGAAAAAAAGGATCTCAAGAAGATCCTTTGATCTTTTCTACGGGGTCTGACGCTCAGTGGAACGAAAAC
TCACGTTAAGGGATTTTGGTCATGAGATTATCAAAAAGGATCTTCACCTAGATCCTTTTAAATTAAAAAT
GAAGTTTTAAATCAATCTAAAGTATATATGAGTAAACTTGGTCTGACAGTTACCAATGCTTAATCAGTGA
GGCACCTATCTCAGCGATCTGTCTATTTCGTTCATCCATAGTTGCCTGACTCCCCGTCGTGTAGATAACT
ACGATACGGGAGGGCTTACCATCTGGCCCCAGTGCTGCAATGATACCGCGAGACCCACGCTCACCGGCTC
CAGATTTATCAGCAATAAACCAGCCAGCCGGAAGGGCCGAGCGCAGAAGTGGTCCTGCAACTTTATCCGC
CTCCATCCAGTCTATTAATTGTTGCCGGGAAGCTAGAGTAAGTAGTTCGCCAGTTAATAGTTTGCGCAAC
GTTGTTGCCATTGCTACAGGCATCGTGGTGTCACGCTCGTCGTTTGGTATGGCTTCATTCAGCTCCGGTT
CCCAACGATCAAGGCGAGTTACATGATCCCCCATGTTGTGCAAAAAAGCGGTTAGCTCCTTCGGTCCTCC
GATCGTTGTCAGAAGTAAGTTGGCCGCAGTGTTATCACTCATGGTTATGGCAGCACTGCATAATTCTCTT
ACTGTCATGCCATCCGTAAGATGCTTTTCTGTGACTGGTGAGTACTCAACCAAGTCATTCTGAGAATAGT
GTATGCGGCGACCGAGTTGCTCTTGCCCGGCGTCAATACGGGATAATACCGCGCCACATAGCAGAACTTT
AAAAGTGCTCATCATTGGAAAACGTTCTTCGGGGCGAAAACTCTCAAGGATCTTACCGCTGTTGAGATCC
AGTTCGATGTAACCCACTCGTGCACCCAACTGATCTTCAGCATCTTTTACTTTCACCAGCGTTTCTGGGT
GAGCAAAAACAGGAAGGCAAAATGCCGCAAAAAAGGGAATAAGGGCGACACGGAAATGTTGAATACTCAT
ACTCTTCCTTTTTCAATATTATTGAAGCATTTATCAGGGTTATTGTCTCATGAGCGGATACATATTTGAA
TGTATTTAGAAAAATAAACAAATAGGGGTTCCGCGCACATTTCCCCGAAAAGTGCCACCTGACGTCTAAG
AAACCATTATTATCATGACATTAACCTATAAAAATAGGCGTATCACGAGGCCCTTTCGTCTCGCGCGTTT
CGGTGATGACGGTGAAAACCTCTGACACATGCAGCTCCCGGAGACGGTCACAGCTTGTCTGTAAGCGGAT
GCCGGGAGCAGACAAGCCCGTCAGGGCGCGTCAGCGGGTGTTGGCGGGTGTCGGGGCTGGCTTAACTATG
CGGCATCAGAGCAGATTGTACTGAGAGTGCACCATATGCGGTGTGAAATACCGCACAGATGCGTAAGGAG
AAAATACCGCATCAGGCGCCATTCGCCATTCAGGCTGCGCAACTGTTGGGAAGGGCGATCGGTGCGGGCC
TCTTCGCTATTACGCCAGCTGGCGAAAGGGGGATGTGCTGCAAGGCGATTAAGTTGGGTAACGCCAGGGT
TTTCCCAGTCACGACGTTGTAAAACGACGGCCAGTGCCAAGTTGGGATCTTTGCATTGGCCCACGGCTCT
CAGGATGGGGATGCTCCCCTTCAGCACCCGGTTCCCCTTGGAAACTGATGGTCCTGGCTCTGTGGCATGG
CAGTGGCACTGTGAGGAGCCCCCTACCAGCAGCACACAGTGGGGTTGGCACTGCCACGCTCCGGATGCCG
CGCTCTGATCCAACCCCATAATCAAGGGAACCCGAATTGCCCCATCATTGCCCCCACCACCCCCATCCTG
CCGGGCCCTCACACCCCACGCTGCCTTCTGGTGACATTCCCCAGCCCAAACCCACGGCTTCATGGCTACC
GCGGGGCATTTCCCATTGCCGCCCCATTATCAGCTCTGCACACCTCCCGCTGTACCCATGCCTCGTGGCT
GCCCTTCTTTGACGTATAATCTTCTAATTAATACCCGGCCTTGTCAAAGTGGAGCACAAACGTTAATTAA
TTCCCCAGCAGGCAGGTAATTAACAGTGTGACTCCCTTTTTGCTGCGAGTGGGGCTGATACAGAGAGATG
TGGCACTATGGAGCCCACGGGGTCCTGGCACTGGGTGCCCACGGAGGTCCCCATGTGCTGCAGTGTCACC
GCCTCCGAGGAGACAGTATTGTCCCTGCGGTGTCCCTGCAGCTCAGCTCTGTCCACAGGGCCACCTCCAG
TTTGGAGGGGACACAATGCAGCCCCGATGCAACCCATCCTCGCAGCATCCCAGGGACAAAGACCCCACTG
CAAGACCGCACACAGGGCTGGGTCCCGCTCCCCTAATATCTACAGTGCTTCTTGCATGGCCCCTTAATCA
ATGCAGTTAATCAGCATGCGCTCATGCACCGCTCTGGAGCTGCAAAGCCCCTCGCAGCGCTGCTCACCAA
CACCGCGCACCGCCCCGGCCCAGCCTGCAGCACGCGCTGCAAACAGGAAAGAAACAAAATATTGCCCAAA
TGTAGGCAAAGGCATTCGGCTGCCTTGACCTCCGCCGGGCCGGGCCCTGCCTGACTCAGCTCCTTACTCA
GCGCTCGCTTCCTCCCTCCGGCTGCCACCGCCGCAGCGCACACCCTGACAAAGAGTGGCCCTTAACGGGC
TCTGAGGTGCACCCAGCAGTGCACTCAGCAGTCCAAGGGCCGGCCTGGAGGTTTGCACCGCTACGTGCTG
ACATTAGCATTGAACTTGGCCCTGGGTAGTGCTGCAGGCCGGGCGGGGTGGGTGTAGAGAGTGCAGCGCG
CGTTGCACCCGGTGCCCCTTCCCCTCCCTTGCATCCCAGCAGGCTGCACCCCAGCACCAGGCCCGTGCAT
GCATGCTCCTGGTGTTATTGCAGCCTGGTGCATGCATGCGTCTTGATGGTGCAGCGCTGTGCATGCATCC
TCCTTGGTGTGTAGCAGTCTAGTGCATGCATACCCCTCGGTGTTATTGCTGCTCTGTGCACGCACGCTCA
TTGTATCACTTCATCCCAGTGCATGCACTCACACTGGAGCGATTGCTGCTCGGTGCACGCACACTCATTG
TATCACTGCAGCTCAGTGGCTGCACGCACACCGGTGTTATTGCTGCTCGGTGCGTGCATGCACATCAGTG
TCGCTGCAGCTCAGTGCATGCACGCTCATTGCCCATCGCTATCCCTGCCTCTCCTGCTGGCGCTCCCCGG
GAGGTGACTTCAAGGGGACCGCAGGACCACCTCGGGGGTGGGGGGAGGGCTGCACACGCGGACCCCGCTC
CCCCTCCCCAACAAAGCACTGTGGAATCAAAAAGGGGGGAGGGGGGATGGAGGGGCGCGTCACACCCCCG
CCCCACACCCTCACCTCGAGGTGAGCCCCACGTTCTGCTTCACTCTCCCCATCTC
